Addgene plasmid #110821: dCas9-KRAB-MeCP2
Purpose: Improved dCas9 repressor-dCas9-KRAB-MeCP2
Depositing lab: Alejandro Chavez & George Church. Depositing organization: Harvard University. Publication: An enhanced CRISPR repressor for targeted mammalian gene regulation. Yeo NC, Chavez A, Lance-Byrne A, Chan Y, Menn D, Milanova D, Kuo CC, Guo X, Sharma S, Tung A, Cecchi RJ, Tuttle M, Pradhan S, Lim ET, Davidsohn N, Ebrahimkhani MR, Collins JJ, Lewis NE, Kiani S, Church GM. Nat Methods. 2018 Jul 16. pii: 10.1038/s41592-018-0048-5. doi: 10.1038/s41592-018-0048-5. PubMed 30013045.
Backbone
  Vector backbone: pcDNA3.3_TOPO
  Vector type: Mammalian Expression
Growth in bacteria
  Bacterial resistance: Ampicillin, 100 μg/mL
  Growth temperature: 37°C
  Growth strain: DH5alpha
  Copy number: High Copy
Gene/Insert
  Gene/Insert name: dCas9-KRAB-MeCP2 (alt name: dCas9-KM)
  Species: Synthetic
  Insert size (bp): 5300
  Mutation: Cas9 mutations to make dCas9=D10A+D839A+H840A+N863A
  Promoter: CMV
  Cloning method: Gibson Cloning
  Sequencing primers: 5′ TCAAGTACTTCGACACCACCA
Terms and licenses: Academic/Nonprofit Terms; Industry Terms: Not Available to Industry
How to cite: dCas9-KRAB-MeCP2 was a gift from Alejandro Chavez & George Church (Addgene plasmid # 110821 ; http://n2t.net/addgene:110821 ; RRID:Addgene_110821)
