[The description below was written by a language model from this plasmid's Addgene catalogue record and pLannotate feature annotations shown in this document.]
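Description:
dCas9-KRAB-MeCP2 (also called dCas9-KM) is a mammalian expression plasmid built on the pcDNA3.3_TOPO backbone that encodes an enhanced CRISPR interference repressor. It is maintained in E. coli through a high-copy ColE1/pUC-type origin of replication and selected with ampicillin via the β-lactamase gene and its native promoter. A fragment of the pBR322 bom region is also detected. The annotated 8.5 kb sequence shows no mammalian selection marker, which suggests the plasmid is meant mainly for transient transfection, although the record does not say so.

The payload is a single synthetic open reading frame of about 5.3 kb, assembled by Gibson cloning and driven by the human cytomegalovirus immediate-early enhancer and promoter. It begins with a Streptococcus pyogenes Cas9 carrying the D10A, D839A, H840A and N863A substitutions, which abolish nuclease activity while leaving guide RNA-directed DNA binding intact. Two repressor modules are fused downstream in tandem. The first is a KRAB domain, which the annotation software matches to a fragment of human KRBOX4/ZNF673. The second is the transcriptional repression domain of methyl-CpG-binding protein 2, annotated as rat-derived. Transcripts are terminated by the HSV thymidine kinase polyadenylation signal, and a short reverse-oriented bGH poly(A) fragment nearby appears to be a backbone remnant.

The plasmid carries no guide RNA cassette, so a guide must be supplied from a separate construct. When targeted to a promoter or regulatory region, the bipartite repressor is intended to silence endogenous mammalian genes more strongly than earlier dCas9 repressors, for use in targeted gene knockdown.
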