Features (pLannotate 1.2.2; 11 found; start..end, strand, type, name):
     50..429     +  enhancer       CMV enhancer: human cytomegalovirus immediate early enhancer
    430..633     +  promoter       CMV promoter: human cytomegalovirus (CMV) immediate early promoter
    748..4851    +  CDS            Cas9m4: catalytically dead mutant of the Cas9 endonuclease from the Streptococcus pyogenes Type II CRISPR/Cas system RNA-guided DNA-binding protein that lacks endonuclease activity due to the mutations D10A, D839A, H840A, and N863A (Mali et al., 2013)
   4936..5148    +  CDS            KRBOX4 (fragment): KRBX4_HUMAN - Also known as ZNF673. Experimental evidence at protein level: Swiss-Prot protein existence level 1. From Homo sapiens (Human).
   5203..6060    +  CDS            MeCP2: transcriptional repression domain from rat methyl-CpG-binding protein 2 (Nan et al., 1997)
   6159..6207    +  polyA_signal   HSV TK poly(A) signal: herpes simplex virus thymidine kinase polyadenylation signal (Cole and Stacy, 1985)
   6298..6314    -  polyA_signal   bGH poly(A) signal (fragment): bovine growth hormone polyadenylation signal
   6521..7109    -  rep_origin     ori: high-copy-number ColE1/pMB1/pBR322/pUC origin of replication
   7280..8140    -  CDS            AmpR: β-lactamase; bla; confers resistance to ampicillin, carbenicillin, and related antibiotics
   8141..8245    -  promoter       AmpR promoter: bla
   8304..8356    -  misc_feature   bom (fragment): basis of mobility region from pBR322
>Addgene plasmid #110821 | dCas9-KRAB-MeCP2 | addgene full sequence | sequence record 334657 | Addgene NGS Result
GTTAGGCGTTTTGCGCTGCTTCGCGATGTACGGGCCAGATATACGCGTTGACATTGATTATTGACTAGTT
ATTAATAGTAATCAATTACGGGGTCATTAGTTCATAGCCCATATATGGAGTTCCGCGTTACATAACTTAC
GGTAAATGGCCCGCCTGGCTGACCGCCCAACGACCCCCGCCCATTGACGTCAATAATGACGTATGTTCCC
ATAGTAACGCCAATAGGGACTTTCCATTGACGTCAATGGGTGGAGTATTTACGGTAAACTGCCCACTTGG
CAGTACATCAAGTGTATCATATGCCAAGTACGCCCCCTATTGACGTCAATGACGGTAAATGGCCCGCCTG
GCATTATGCCCAGTACATGACCTTATGGGACTTTCCTACTTGGCAGTACATCTACGTATTAGTCATCGCT
ATTACCATGGTGATGCGGTTTTGGCAGTACATCAATGGGCGTGGATAGCGGTTTGACTCACGGGGATTTC
CAAGTCTCCACCCCATTGACGTCAATGGGAGTTTGTTTTGGCACCAAAATCAACGGGACTTTCCAAAATG
TCGTAACAACTCCGCCCCATTGACGCAAATGGGCGGTAGGCGTGTACGGTGGGAGGTCTATATAAGCAGA
GCTCGTTTAGTGAACCGTCAGATCGCCTGGAGACGCCATCCACGCTGTTTTGACCTCCATAGAAGACACC
GGGACCGATCCAGCCTCCGGACTCTAGAGGATCGAACCCTTGCCACCATGGACAAGAAGTACTCCATTGG
GCTCGCTATCGGCACAAACAGCGTCGGCTGGGCCGTCATTACGGACGAGTACAAGGTGCCGAGCAAAAAA
TTCAAAGTTCTGGGCAATACCGATCGCCACAGCATAAAGAAGAACCTCATTGGCGCCCTCCTGTTCGACT
CCGGGGAGACGGCCGAAGCCACGCGGCTCAAAAGAACAGCACGGCGCAGATATACCCGCAGAAAGAATCG
GATCTGCTACCTGCAGGAGATCTTTAGTAATGAGATGGCTAAGGTGGATGACTCTTTCTTCCATAGGCTG
GAGGAGTCCTTTTTGGTGGAGGAGGATAAAAAGCACGAGCGCCACCCAATCTTTGGCAATATCGTGGACG
AGGTGGCGTACCATGAAAAGTACCCAACCATATATCATCTGAGGAAGAAGCTTGTAGACAGTACTGATAA
GGCTGACTTGCGGTTGATCTATCTCGCGCTGGCGCATATGATCAAATTTCGGGGACACTTCCTCATCGAG
GGGGACCTGAACCCAGACAACAGCGATGTCGACAAACTCTTTATCCAACTGGTTCAGACTTACAATCAGC
TTTTCGAAGAGAACCCGATCAACGCATCCGGAGTTGACGCCAAAGCAATCCTGAGCGCTAGGCTGTCCAA
ATCCCGGCGGCTCGAAAACCTCATCGCACAGCTCCCTGGGGAGAAGAAGAACGGCCTGTTTGGTAATCTT
ATCGCCCTGTCACTCGGGCTGACCCCCAACTTTAAATCTAACTTCGACCTGGCCGAAGATGCCAAGCTTC
AACTGAGCAAAGACACCTACGATGATGATCTCGACAATCTGCTGGCCCAGATCGGCGACCAGTACGCAGA
CCTTTTTTTGGCGGCAAAGAACCTGTCAGACGCCATTCTGCTGAGTGATATTCTGCGAGTGAACACGGAG
ATCACCAAAGCTCCGCTGAGCGCTAGTATGATCAAGCGCTATGATGAGCACCACCAAGACTTGACTTTGC
TGAAGGCCCTTGTCAGACAGCAACTGCCTGAGAAGTACAAGGAAATTTTCTTCGATCAGTCTAAAAATGG
CTACGCCGGATACATTGACGGCGGAGCAAGCCAGGAGGAATTTTACAAATTTATTAAGCCCATCTTGGAA
AAAATGGACGGCACCGAGGAGCTGCTGGTAAAGCTTAACAGAGAAGATCTGTTGCGCAAACAGCGCACTT
TCGACAATGGAAGCATCCCCCACCAGATTCACCTGGGCGAACTGCACGCTATCCTCAGGCGGCAAGAGGA
TTTCTACCCCTTTTTGAAAGATAACAGGGAAAAGATTGAGAAAATCCTCACATTTCGGATACCCTACTAT
GTAGGCCCCCTCGCCCGGGGAAATTCCAGATTCGCGTGGATGACTCGCAAATCAGAAGAGACCATCACTC
CCTGGAACTTCGAGGAAGTCGTGGATAAGGGGGCCTCTGCCCAGTCCTTCATCGAAAGGATGACTAACTT
TGATAAAAATCTGCCTAACGAAAAGGTGCTTCCTAAACACTCTCTGCTGTACGAGTACTTCACAGTTTAT
AACGAGCTCACCAAGGTCAAATACGTCACAGAAGGGATGAGAAAGCCAGCATTCCTGTCTGGAGAGCAGA
AGAAAGCTATCGTGGACCTCCTCTTCAAGACGAACCGGAAAGTTACCGTGAAACAGCTCAAAGAAGACTA
TTTCAAAAAGATTGAATGTTTCGACTCTGTTGAAATCAGCGGAGTGGAGGATCGCTTCAACGCATCCCTG
GGAACGTATCACGATCTCCTGAAAATCATTAAAGACAAGGACTTCCTGGACAATGAGGAGAACGAGGACA
TTCTTGAGGACATTGTCCTCACCCTTACGTTGTTTGAAGATAGGGAGATGATTGAAGAACGCTTGAAAAC
TTACGCTCATCTCTTCGACGACAAAGTCATGAAACAGCTCAAGAGGCGCCGATATACAGGATGGGGGCGG
CTGTCAAGAAAACTGATCAATGGGATCCGAGACAAGCAGAGTGGAAAGACAATCCTGGATTTTCTTAAGT
CCGATGGATTTGCCAACCGGAACTTCATGCAGTTGATCCATGATGACTCTCTCACCTTTAAGGAGGACAT
CCAGAAAGCACAAGTTTCTGGCCAGGGGGACAGTCTTCACGAGCACATCGCTAATCTTGCAGGTAGCCCA
GCTATCAAAAAGGGAATACTGCAGACCGTTAAGGTCGTGGATGAACTCGTCAAAGTAATGGGAAGGCATA
AGCCCGAGAATATCGTTATCGAGATGGCCCGAGAGAACCAAACTACCCAGAAGGGACAGAAGAACAGTAG
GGAAAGGATGAAGAGGATTGAAGAGGGTATAAAAGAACTGGGGTCCCAAATCCTTAAGGAACACCCAGTT
GAAAACACCCAGCTTCAGAATGAGAAGCTCTACCTGTACTACCTGCAGAACGGCAGGGACATGTACGTGG
ATCAGGAACTGGACATCAATCGGCTCTCCGACTACGACGTGGCTGCTATCGTGCCCCAGTCTTTTCTCAA
AGATGATTCTATTGATAATAAAGTGTTGACAAGATCCGATAAAGCTAGAGGGAAGAGTGATAACGTCCCC
TCAGAAGAAGTTGTCAAGAAAATGAAAAATTATTGGCGGCAGCTGCTGAACGCCAAACTGATCACACAAC
GGAAGTTCGATAATCTGACTAAGGCTGAACGAGGTGGCCTGTCTGAGTTGGATAAAGCCGGCTTCATCAA
AAGGCAGCTTGTTGAGACACGCCAGATCACCAAGCACGTGGCCCAAATTCTCGATTCACGCATGAACACC
AAGTACGATGAAAATGACAAACTGATTCGAGAGGTGAAAGTTATTACTCTGAAGTCTAAGCTGGTCTCAG
ATTTCAGAAAGGACTTTCAGTTTTATAAGGTGAGAGAGATCAACAATTACCACCATGCGCATGATGCCTA
CCTGAATGCAGTGGTAGGCACTGCACTTATCAAAAAATATCCCAAGCTTGAATCTGAATTTGTTTACGGA
GACTATAAAGTGTACGATGTTAGGAAAATGATCGCAAAGTCTGAGCAGGAAATAGGCAAGGCCACCGCTA
AGTACTTCTTTTACAGCAATATTATGAATTTTTTCAAGACCGAGATTACACTGGCCAATGGAGAGATTCG
GAAGCGACCACTTATCGAAACAAACGGAGAAACAGGAGAAATCGTGTGGGACAAGGGTAGGGATTTCGCG
ACAGTCCGGAAGGTCCTGTCCATGCCGCAGGTGAACATCGTTAAAAAGACCGAAGTACAGACCGGAGGCT
TCTCCAAGGAAAGTATCCTCCCGAAAAGGAACAGCGACAAGCTGATCGCACGCAAAAAAGATTGGGACCC
CAAGAAATACGGCGGATTCGATTCTCCTACAGTCGCTTACAGTGTACTGGTTGTGGCCAAAGTGGAGAAA
GGGAAGTCTAAAAAACTCAAAAGCGTCAAGGAACTGCTGGGCATCACAATCATGGAGCGATCAAGCTTCG
AAAAAAACCCCATCGACTTTCTCGAGGCGAAAGGATATAAAGAGGTCAAAAAAGACCTCATCATTAAGCT
TCCCAAGTACTCTCTCTTTGAGCTTGAAAACGGCCGGAAACGAATGCTCGCTAGTGCGGGCGAGCTGCAG
AAAGGTAACGAGCTGGCACTGCCCTCTAAATACGTTAATTTCTTGTATCTGGCCAGCCACTATGAAAAGC
TCAAAGGGTCTCCCGAAGATAATGAGCAGAAGCAGCTGTTCGTGGAACAACACAAACACTACCTTGATGA
GATCATCGAGCAAATAAGCGAATTCTCCAAAAGAGTGATCCTCGCCGACGCTAACCTCGATAAGGTGCTT
TCTGCTTACAATAAGCACAGGGATAAGCCCATCAGGGAGCAGGCAGAAAACATTATCCACTTGTTTACTC
TGACCAACTTGGGCGCGCCTGCAGCCTTCAAGTACTTCGACACCACCATAGACAGAAAGCGGTACACCTC
TACAAAGGAGGTCCTGGACGCCACACTGATTCATCAGTCAATTACGGGGCTCTATGAAACAAGAATCGAC
CTCTCTCAGCTCGGTGGAGACAGCAGGGCTGACCCCAAGAAGAAGAGGAAGGTGAGTGGTGGAGGAAGTG
GCGGGTCAGGGTCGATGGACGCGAAATCACTTACGGCATGGTCGAGAACACTGGTTACGTTCAAGGACGT
GTTTGTGGACTTTACACGTGAGGAGTGGAAATTGCTGGATACTGCGCAACAAATTGTGTATCGAAATGTC
ATGCTTGAGAATTACAAGAACCTCGTCAGTCTCGGATACCAGTTGACGAAACCGGATGTGATCCTTAGGC
TCGAAAAGGGGGAAGAACCTTGGCTGGTATCGGGAGGTGGTTCGGGTGGCTCTGGATCAAGCCCAAAGAA
GAAACGGAAGGTGGAAGCCTCAGTGCAGGTGAAAAGGGTGCTGGAAAAATCCCCCGGCAAACTCCTCGTG
AAGATGCCCTTCCAGGCTTCCCCTGGCGGAAAAGGTGAAGGGGGTGGCGCAACCACATCTGCCCAGGTCA
TGGTCATCAAGCGACCTGGAAGGAAAAGAAAGGCCGAGGCTGACCCTCAGGCCATTCCAAAGAAACGGGG
ACGCAAGCCAGGGTCCGTGGTCGCAGCTGCAGCAGCTGAGGCTAAGAAAAAGGCAGTGAAGGAAAGCTCC
ATCCGCAGTGTGCAGGAGACTGTCCTGCCCATCAAGAAGAGGAAGACTAGGGAGACCGTGTCCATCGAGG
TCAAAGAAGTGGTCAAGCCCCTGCTCGTGTCCACCCTGGGCGAAAAATCTGGAAAGGGGCTCAAAACATG
CAAGTCACCTGGACGGAAAAGCAAGGAGTCTAGTCCAAAGGGGCGCTCAAGCTCCGCTTCTAGTCCCCCT
AAAAAGGAACACCATCACCATCACCATCACGCCGAGTCTCCTAAGGCTCCTATGCCACTGCTCCCACCAC
CTCCACCACCTGAGCCACAGTCAAGCGAAGACCCCATCAGCCCACCCGAGCCTCAGGATCTGTCCTCTAG
TATTTGCAAAGAGGAAAAGATGCCCAGAGCAGGCAGCCTGGAGAGTGATGGCTGTCCAAAAGAACCCGCC
AAGACCCAGCCTATGGTGGCAGCCGCTGCAACTACCACCACAACCACAACTACCACAGTGGCCGAAAAAT
ACAAGCATCGCGGCGAGGGCGAACGAAAGGACATTGTGTCAAGCTCCATGCCCAGACCTAACCGGGAGGA
ACCAGTCGATAGTAGGACACCCGTGACTGAGAGAGTCTCATAGAAGAATTCGATCCCTACCGGTTAGTAA
TGAGTTTAAACGGGGGAGGCTAACTGAAACACGGAAGGAGACAATACCGGAAGGAACCCGCGCTATGACG
GCAATAAAAAGACAGAATAAAACGCACGGGTGTTGGGTCGTTTGTTCATAAACGCGGGGTTCGGTCCCAG
GGCTGGCACTCTGTCGATACCCCACCGAGACCCCATTGGGGCCAATACGCCCGCGTTTCTTCCTTTTCCC
CACCCCACCCCCCAAGTTCGGGTGAAGGCCCAGGGCTCGCAGCCAACGTCGGGGCGGCAGGCCCTCCATA
GTCGGTCGTTCGGCTGCGGCGAGCGGTATCAGCTCACTCAAAGGCGGTAATACGGTTATCCACAGAATCA
GGGGATAACGCAGGAAAGAACATGTGAGCAAAAGGCCAGCAAAAGGCCAGGAACCGTAAAAAGGCCGCGT
TGCTGGCGTTTTTCCATAGGCTCCGCCCCCCTGACGAGCATCACAAAAATCGACGCTCAAGTCAGAGGTG
GCGAAACCCGACAGGACTATAAAGATACCAGGCGTTTCCCCCTGGAAGCTCCCTCGTGCGCTCTCCTGTT
CCGACCCTGCCGCTTACCGGATACCTGTCCGCCTTTCTCCCTTCGGGAAGCGTGGCGCTTTCTCATAGCT
CACGCTGTAGGTATCTCAGTTCGGTGTAGGTCGTTCGCTCCAAGCTGGGCTGTGTGCACGAACCCCCCGT
TCAGCCCGACCGCTGCGCCTTATCCGGTAACTATCGTCTTGAGTCCAACCCGGTAAGACACGACTTATCG
CCACTGGCAGCAGCCACTGGTAACAGGATTAGCAGAGCGAGGTATGTAGGCGGTGCTACAGAGTTCTTGA
AGTGGTGGCCTAACTACGGCTACACTAGAAGAACAGTATTTGGTATCTGCGCTCTGCTGAAGCCAGTTAC
CTTCGGAAAAAGAGTTGGTAGCTCTTGATCCGGCAAACAAACCACCGCTGGTAGCGGTGGTTTTTTTGTT
TGCAAGCAGCAGATTACGCGCAGAAAAAAAGGATCTCAAGAAGATCCTTTGATCTTTTCTACGGGGTCTG
ACGCTCAGTGGAACGAAAACTCACGTTAAGGGATTTTGGTCATGAGATTATCAAAAAGGATCTTCACCTA
GATCCTTTTAAATTAAAAATGAAGTTTTAAATCAATCTAAAGTATATATGAGTAAACTTGGTCTGACAGT
TACCAATGCTTAATCAGTGAGGCACCTATCTCAGCGATCTGTCTATTTCGTTCATCCATAGTTGCCTGAC
TCCCCGTCGTGTAGATAACTACGATACGGGAGGGCTTACCATCTGGCCCCAGTGCTGCAATGATACCGCG
AGACCCACGCTCACCGGCTCCAGATTTATCAGCAATAAACCAGCCAGCCGGAAGGGCCGAGCGCAGAAGT
GGTCCTGCAACTTTATCCGCCTCCATCCAGTCTATTAATTGTTGCCGGGAAGCTAGAGTAAGTAGTTCGC
CAGTTAATAGTTTGCGCAACGTTGTTGCCATTGCTACAGGCATCGTGGTGTCACGCTCGTCGTTTGGTAT
GGCTTCATTCAGCTCCGGTTCCCAACGATCAAGGCGAGTTACATGATCCCCCATGTTGTGCAAAAAAGCG
GTTAGCTCCTTCGGTCCTCCGATCGTTGTCAGAAGTAAGTTGGCCGCAGTGTTATCACTCATGGTTATGG
CAGCACTGCATAATTCTCTTACTGTCATGCCATCCGTAAGATGCTTTTCTGTGACTGGTGAGTACTCAAC
CAAGTCATTCTGAGAATAGTGTATGCGGCGACCGAGTTGCTCTTGCCCGGCGTCAATACGGGATAATACC
GCGCCACATAGCAGAACTTTAAAAGTGCTCATCATTGGAAAACGTTCTTCGGGGCGAAAACTCTCAAGGA
TCTTACCGCTGTTGAGATCCAGTTCGATGTAACCCACTCGTGCACCCAACTGATCTTCAGCATCTTTTAC
TTTCACCAGCGTTTCTGGGTGAGCAAAAACAGGAAGGCAAAATGCCGCAAAAAAGGGAATAAGGGCGACA
CGGAAATGTTGAATACTCATACTCTTCCTTTTTCAATATTATTGAAGCATTTATCAGGGTTATTGTCTCA
TGAGCGGATACATATTTGAATGTATTTAGAAAAATAAACAAATAGGGGTTCCGCGCACATTTCCCCGAAA
AGTGCCACCTGACGTCGACGGATCGGGAGATCTCCCGATCCCCTATGGTGCACTCTCAGTACAATCTGCT
CTGATGCCGCATAGTTAAGCCAGTATCTGCTCCCTGCTTGTGTGTTGGAGGTCGCTGAGTAGTGCGCGAG
CAAAATTTAAGCTACAACAAGGCAAGGCTTGACCGACAATTGCATGAAGAATCTGCTTAGG
